Addgene plasmid #43379: II-GGAA
Depositing lab: Chad Cowan & Kiran Musunuru. Depositing organization: Harvard University. Publication: A TALEN Genome-Editing System for Generating Human Stem Cell-Based Disease Models. Ding Q, Lee YK, Schaefer EA, Peters DT, Veres A, Kim K, Kuperwasser N, Motola DL, Meissner TB, Hendriks WT, Trevisan M, Gupta RM, Moisan A, Banks E, Friesen M, Schinzel RT, Xia F, Tang A, Xia Y, Figueroa E, Wann A, Ahfeldt T, Daheron L, Zhang F, Rubin LL, Peng LF, Chung RT, Musunuru K, Cowan CA. Cell Stem Cell. 2012 Dec 12. pii: S1934-5909(12)00645-5. doi: 10.1016/j.stem.2012.11.011. PubMed 23246482.
Backbone
  Vector backbone: pCRII-TOPO
  Backbone manufacturer: Invitrogen
  Backbone size w/o insert (bp): 3973
  Vector type: Bacterial Cloning
Growth in bacteria
  Bacterial resistance: Ampicillin and Kanamycin, 100 & 50 μg/mL
  Growth temperature: 37°C
  Growth strain: Top10
  Copy number: High Copy
Gene/Insert
  Gene/Insert name: II-GGAA
  Species: Synthetic
  Insert size (bp): 426
  Cloning method: TOPO Cloning
  Sequencing primers: 5′ T7; 3′ M13-rev
Terms and licenses: Academic/Nonprofit Terms; Industry Terms: Not Available to Industry
How to cite: II-GGAA was a gift from Chad Cowan & Kiran Musunuru (Addgene plasmid # 43379 ; http://n2t.net/addgene:43379 ; RRID:Addgene_43379)
