[The description below was written by a language model from this plasmid's Addgene catalogue record.]
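Description:
II-GGAA is a bacterial cloning plasmid built on the pCRII-TOPO backbone (about 4.0 kb without insert), carrying a 426 bp synthetic insert introduced by TOPO cloning. It is a high-copy plasmid maintained in E. coli and confers resistance to both ampicillin and kanamycin, reflecting the two selectable markers of the pCRII-TOPO backbone. The insert sits between vector priming sites, since sequencing is specified from T7 on the 5′ side and M13 reverse on the 3′ side. The vector type is listed only as bacterial cloning, and no promoter intended to express the insert, tag or reporter is recorded, so the plasmid appears to act as a storage and propagation vehicle for the fragment, not as an expression construct.

The plasmid comes from a published TALEN genome-editing system developed for generating human stem cell-based disease models. The record does not describe what the insert encodes. However, the name, the synthetic origin and the insert size are consistent with a pre-assembled block of four TALE repeat units, each repeat of roughly 100 bp recognising one base, targeting the sequence GGAA. The "II" prefix would then likely mark the block's position within an ordered, modular assembly of the full DNA-binding repeat array. This reading is an inference from the name and context, not a stated fact. Under it, the plasmid would be one member of a library of multimer modules that are excised or amplified and joined to build custom TALENs for site-specific genome modification. No feature table or annotated sequence accompanies the record, so the exact boundaries, orientation and flanking assembly sites of the insert cannot be described.
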