>Addgene plasmid #43379 | II-GGAA | depositor partial sequence | sequence record 58644 | II-GGAA sequence 426 bps
CGTCTCGCTTAACCCCAGAGCAGGTCGTGGCAATCGCGAGCAATAACGGCGGAAAACAGGCTTTGGAAAC
GGTGCAGAGGCTCCTTCCAGTGCTGTGCCAAGCGCACGGACTCACCCCAGAGCAGGTCGTGGCAATCGCG
AGCAATAACGGCGGAAAACAGGCTTTGGAAACGGTGCAGAGGCTCCTTCCAGTGCTGTGCCAAGCGCACG
GCCTCACCCCAGAGCAGGTCGTGGCAATCGCCTCCAACATTGGCGGGAAACAGGCACTCGAGACTGTCCA
GCGCCTGCTTCCCGTGCTGTGCCAAGCGCACGGATTAACCCCAGAGCAGGTCGTGGCAATCGCCTCCAAC
ATTGGCGGGAAACAGGCACTCGAGACTGTCCAGCGCCTGCTTCCCGTGCTGTGCCAAGCGCACGGGCTCA
GAGACG
