>Addgene plasmid #43379 | II-GGAA | addgene partial sequence | sequence record 61309 | M13-F20 5'-TGTAAAACGACGGCCAGT-3'
CTATAGGGCGAATTGGGCCCTCTAGATGCATGCTCGAGCGGCCGCCAGTGTGATGGATATCTGCAGAATT
CGCCCTTCTTTCCTGTGCCCACGTCTCTGAGCCCGTGCGCTTGGCACAGCACGGGAAGCAGGCGCTGGAC
AGTCTCGAGTGCCTGTTTCCCGCCAATGTTGGAGGCGATTGCCACGACCTGCTCTGGGGTTAATCCGTGC
GCTTGGCACAGCACGGGAAGCAGGCGCTGGACAGTCTCGAGTGCCTGTTTCCCGCCAATGTTGGAGGCGA
TTGCCACGACCTGCTCTGGGGTGAGGCCGTGCGCTTGGCACAGCACTGGAAGGAGCCTCTGCACCGTTTC
CAAAGCCTGTTTTCCGCCGTTATTGCTCGCGATTGCCACGACCTGCTCTGGGGTGAGTCCGTGCGCTTGG
CACAGCACTGGAAGGAGCCTCTGCACCGTTTCCAAAGCCTGTTTTCCGCCGTTATTGCTCGCGATTGCCA
CGACCTGCTCTGGGGTTAAGCGAGACGCGCTAGGACGGCAAGGGCGAATTCCAGCACACTGGCGGCCGTT
ACTAGTGGATCCGAGCTCGGTACCAAGCTTGATGCATAGCTTGAGTATTCTATAGTGTCACCTAAATAGC
TTGGCGTAATCATGGTCATAGCTGTTTCCTGTGTGAAATTGTTATCCGCTCACAATTCCACACAACATAC
GAGCCGGAAGCATAAAGTGTAAAGCCTGGGGTGCCTAATGAGTGAGCTAACTCACATTAATTGCGTTGCG
CTCACTGCCCGCTTTCCAGTCGGGAAACCTGTCGTGCCAGCTGCATTAATGAATCNGCCAACGCGCGGGG
AGAGGCGGTTTGCGTATTGGGCGCTCTTCCGCTTCCTCGCTCACTGACTCGCTGCGCTCGGTCGTTCGGC
TGCGG
